>Addgene plasmid #187796 | MAC_C_NTRK3 | addgene full sequence | sequence record 372416 | Addgene NGS Result
TTTGCGTATTGGGCGCTCTTCCGCTTCCTCGCTCACTGACTCGCTGCGCTCGGTCGTTCGGCTGCGGCGA
GCGGTATCAGCTCACTCAAAGGCGGTAATACGGTTATCCACAGAATCAGGGGATAACGCAGGAAAGAACA
TGTGAGCAAAAGGCCAGCAAAAGGCCAGGAACCGTAAAAAGGCCGCGTTGCTGGCGTTTTTCCATAGGCT
CCGCCCCCCTGACGAGCATCACAAAAATCGACGCTCAAGTCAGAGGTGGCGAAACCCGACAGGACTATAA
AGATACCAGGCGTTTCCCCCTGGAAGCTCCCTCGTGCGCTCTCCTGTTCCGACCCTGCCGCTTACCGGAT
ACCTGTCCGCCTTTCTCCCTTCGGGAAGCGTGGCGCTTTCTCATAGCTCACGCTGTAGGTATCTCAGTTC
GGTGTAGGTCGTTCGCTCCAAGCTGGGCTGTGTGCACGAACCCCCCGTTCAGCCCGACCGCTGCGCCTTA
TCCGGTAACTATCGTCTTGAGTCCAACCCGGTAAGACACGACTTATCGCCACTGGCAGCAGCCACTGGTA
ACAGGATTAGCAGAGCGAGGTATGTAGGCGGTGCTACAGAGTTCTTGAAGTGGTGGCCTAACTACGGCTA
CACTAGAAGAACAGTATTTGGTATCTGCGCTCTGCTGAAGCCAGTTACCTTCGGAAAAAGAGTTGGTAGC
TCTTGATCCGGCAAACAAACCACCGCTGGTAGCGGTGGTTTTTTTGTTTGCAAGCAGCAGATTACGCGCA
GAAAAAAAGGATCTCAAGAAGATCCTTTGATCTTTTCTACGGGGTCTGACGCTCAGTGGAACGAAAACTC
ACGTTAAGGGATTTTGGTCATGAGATTATCAAAAAGGATCTTCACCTAGATCCTTTTAAATTAAAAATGA
AGTTTTAAATCAATCTAAAGTATATATGAGTAAACTTGGTCTGACAGTTACCAATGCTTAATCAGTGAGG
CACCTATCTCAGCGATCTGTCTATTTCGTTCATCCATAGTTGCCTGACTCCCCGTCGTGTAGATAACTAC
GATACGGGAGGGCTTACCATCTGGCCCCAGTGCTGCAATGATACCGCGAGACCCACGCTCACCGGCTCCA
GATTTATCAGCAATAAACCAGCCAGCCGGAAGGGCCGAGCGCAGAAGTGGTCCTGCAACTTTATCCGCCT
CCATCCAGTCTATTAATTGTTGCCGGGAAGCTAGAGTAAGTAGTTCGCCAGTTAATAGTTTGCGCAACGT
TGTTGCCATTGCTACAGGCATCGTGGTGTCACGCTCGTCGTTTGGTATGGCTTCATTCAGCTCCGGTTCC
CAACGATCAAGGCGAGTTACATGATCCCCCATGTTGTGCAAAAAAGCGGTTAGCTCCTTCGGTCCTCCGA
TCGTTGTCAGAAGTAAGTTGGCCGCAGTGTTATCACTCATGGTTATGGCAGCACTGCATAATTCTCTTAC
TGTCATGCCATCCGTAAGATGCTTTTCTGTGACTGGTGAGTACTCAACCAAGTCATTCTGAGAATAGTGT
ATGCGGCGACCGAGTTGCTCTTGCCCGGCGTCAATACGGGATAATACCGCGCCACATAGCAGAACTTTAA
AAGTGCTCATCATTGGAAAACGTTCTTCGGGGCGAAAACTCTCAAGGATCTTACCGCTGTTGAGATCCAG
TTCGATGTAACCCACTCGTGCACCCAACTGATCTTCAGCATCTTTTACTTTCACCAGCGTTTCTGGGTGA
GCAAAAACAGGAAGGCAAAATGCCGCAAAAAAGGGAATAAGGGCGACACGGAAATGTTGAATACTCATAC
TCTTCCTTTTTCAATATTATTGAAGCATTTATCAGGGTTATTGTCTCATGAGCGGATACATATTTGAATG
TATTTAGAAAAATAAACAAATAGGGGTTCCGCGCACATTTCCCCGAAAAGTGCCACCTGACGTCGACGGA
TCGGGAGATCTCCCGATCCCCTATGGTGCACTCTCAGTACAATCTGCTCTGATGCCGCATAGTTAAGCCA
GTATCTGCTCCCTGCTTGTGTGTTGGAGGTCGCTGAGTAGTGCGCGAGCAAAATTTAAGCTACAACAAGG
CAAGGCTTGACCGACAATTGCATGAAGAATCTGCTTAGGGTTAGGCGTTTTGCGCTGCTTCGCGATGTAC
GGGCCAGATATACGCGTTGACATTGATTATTGACTAGTTATTAATAGTAATCAATTACGGGGTCATTAGT
TCATAGCCCATATATGGAGTTCCGCGTTACATAACTTACGGTAAATGGCCCGCCTGGCTGACCGCCCAAC
GACCCCCGCCCATTGACGTCAATAATGACGTATGTTCCCATAGTAACGCCAATAGGGACTTTCCATTGAC
GTCAATGGGTGGAGTATTTACGGTAAACTGCCCACTTGGCAGTACATCAAGTGTATCATATGCCAAGTAC
GCCCCCTATTGACGTCAATGACGGTAAATGGCCCGCCTGGCATTATGCCCAGTACATGACCTTATGGGAC
TTTCCTACTTGGCAGTACATCTACGTATTAGTCATCGCTATTACCATGGTGATGCGGTTTTGGCAGTACA
TCAATGGGCGTGGATAGCGGTTTGACTCACGGGGATTTCCAAGTCTCCACCCCATTGACGTCAATGGGAG
TTTGTTTTGGCACCAAAATCAACGGGACTTTCCAAAATGTCGTAACAACTCCGCCCCATTGACGCAAATG
GGCGGTAGGCGTGTACGGTGGGAGGTCTATATAAGCAGAGCTCTCCCTATCAGTGATAGAGATCTCCCTA
TCAGTGATAGAGATCGTCGACGAGCTCGTTTAGTGAACCGTCAGATCGCCTGGAGACGCCATCCACGCTG
TTTTGACCTCCATAGAAGACACCGGGACCGATCCAGCCTCCGGACTCTAGCGTTTAAACTTAAGCTTGGT
ACCGAGCTCGGATCCACTAGTCCAGTGTGGTGGAATTCTGCAGATATCAACAAGTTTGTACAAAAAAGCA
GGCTCCACCATGGATGTCTCTCTTTGCCCAGCCAAGTGTAGTTTCTGGCGGATTTTCTTGCTGGGAAGCG
TCTGGCTGGACTATGTGGGCTCCGTGCTGGCTTGCCCTGCAAATTGTGTCTGCAGCAAGACTGAGATCAA
TTGCCGGCGGCCGGACGATGGGAACCTCTTCCCCCTCCTGGAAGGGCAGGATTCAGGGAACAGCAATGGG
AACGCCAGTATCAACATCACGGACATCTCAAGGAATATCACTTCCATACACATAGAGAACTGGCGCAGTC
TTCACACGCTCAACGCCGTGGACATGGAGCTCTACACCGGACTTCAAAAGCTGACCATCAAGAACTCAGG
ACTTCGGAGCATTCAGCCCAGAGCCTTTGCCAAGAACCCCCATTTGCGTTATATAAACCTGTCAAGTAAC
CGGCTCACCACACTCTCGTGGCAGCTCTTCCAGACGCTGAGTCTTCGGGAATTGCAGTTGGAGCAGAACT
TTTTCAACTGCAGCTGTGACATCCGCTGGATGCAGCTCTGGCAGGAGCAGGGGGAGGCCAAGCTCAACAG
CCAGAACCTCTACTGCATCAACGCTGATGGCTCCCAGCTTCCTCTCTTCCGCATGAACATCAGTCAGTGT
GACCTTCCTGAGATCAGCGTGAGCCACGTCAACCTGACCGTACGAGAGGGTGACAATGCTGTTATCACTT
GCAATGGCTCTGGATCACCCCTTCCTGATGTGGACTGGATAGTCACTGGGCTGCAGTCCATCAACACTCA
CCAGACCAATCTGAACTGGACCAATGTTCATGCCATCAACTTGACGCTGGTGAATGTGACGAGTGAGGAC
AATGGCTTCACCCTGACGTGCATTGCAGAGAACGTGGTGGGCATGAGCAATGCCAGTGTTGCCCTCACTG
TCTACTATCCCCCACGTGTGGTGAGCCTGGAGGAGCCTGAGCTGCGCCTGGAGCACTGCATCGAGTTTGT
GGTGCGTGGCAACCCCCCACCAACGCTGCACTGGCTGCACAATGGGCAGCCTCTGCGGGAGTCCAAGATC
ATCCATGTGGAATACTACCAAGAGGGAGAGATTTCCGAGGGCTGCCTGCTCTTCAACAAGCCCACCCACT
ACAACAATGGCAACTATACCCTCATTGCCAAAAACCCACTGGGCACAGCCAACCAGACCATCAATGGCCA
CTTCCTCAAGGAGCCCTTTCCAGAGAGCACGGATAACTTTATCTTGTTTGACGAAGTGAGTCCCACACCT
CCTATCACTGTGACCCACAAACCAGAAGAAGACACTTTTGGGGTATCCATAGCAGTTGGACTTGCTGCTT
TTGCCTGTGTCCTGTTGGTGGTTCTCTTCGTCATGATCAACAAATATGGTCGACGGTCCAAATTTGGAAT
GAAGGGTCCCGTGGCTGTCATCAGTGGTGAGGAGGACTCAGCCAGCCCACTGCACCACATCAACCACGGC
ATCACCACGCCCTCGTCACTGGATGCCGGGCCCGACACTGTGGTCATTGGCATGACTCGCATCCCTGTCA
TTGAGAACCCCCAGTACTTCCGTCAGGGACACAACTGCCACAAGCCGGACACGTATGTGCAGCACATTAA
GAGGAGAGACATCGTGCTGAAGCGAGAACTGGGTGAGGGAGCCTTTGGAAAGGTCTTCCTGGCCGAGTGC
TACAACCTCAGCCCGACCAAGGACAAGATGCTTGTGGCTGTGAAGGCCCTGAAGGATCCCACCCTGGCTG
CCCGGAAGGATTTCCAGAGGGAGGCCGAGCTGCTCACCAACCTGCAGCATGAGCACATTGTCAAGTTCTA
TGGAGTGTGCGGCGATGGGGACCCCCTCATCATGGTCTTTGAATACATGAAGCATGGAGACCTGAATAAG
TTCCTCAGGGCCCATGGGCCAGATGCAATGATCCTTGTGGATGGACAGCCACGCCAGGCCAAGGGTGAGC
TGGGGCTCTCCCAAATGCTCCACATTGCCAGTCAGATCGCCTCGGGTATGGTGTACCTGGCCTCCCAGCA
CTTTGTGCACCGAGACCTGGCCACCAGGAACTGCCTGGTTGGAGCGAATCTGCTAGTGAAGATTGGGGAC
TTCGGCATGTCCAGAGATGTCTACAGCACGGATTATTACAGGGTGGGAGGACACACCATGCTCCCCATTC
GCTGGATGCCTCCTGAAAGCATCATGTACCGGAAGTTCACTACAGAGAGTGATGTATGGAGCTTCGGGGT
GATCCTCTGGGAGATCTTCACCTATGGAAAGCAGCCATGGTTCCAACTCTCAAACACGGAGGTCATTGAG
TGCATTACCCAAGGTCGTGTTTTGGAGCGGCCCCGAGTCTGCCCCAAAGAGGTGTACGATGTCATGCTGG
GGTGCTGGCAGAGGGAACCACAGCAGCGGTTGAACATCAAGGAGATCTACAAAATCCTCCATGCTTTGGG
GAAGGCCACCCCAATCTACCTGGACATTCTTGGCGACCCAGCTTTCTTGTACAAAGTGGTTGATATCAAG
GCCGCCGACATCACCAGCCTGTACAAGAAAGTGGGGTGGAGCCATCCCCAGTTCGAGAAGGGCGGAGGAT
CTGGCGGCGGAAGCGGCGGAGGAAGCTGGTCCCACCCTCAGTTTGAGAAAGGCACCGAGCTGGGCAGCAC
CATGGCCAGCTACCCCTACGACGTGCCCGACTACGCCAAGGACAACACCGTGCCCCTGAAGCTGATCGCC
CTGCTGGCCAACGGCGAGTTCCACTCTGGCGAGCAGCTGGGCGAGACACTGGGCATGAGCAGAGCCGCCA
TCAACAAGCACATCCAGACCCTGCGGGACTGGGGCGTGGACGTGTTCACAGTGCCCGGCAAGGGCTACAG
CCTGCCCGAGCCCATCCAGCTGCTGAACGCCAAGCAGATCCTGGGCCAGCTGGATGGCGGATCTGTGGCC
GTGCTGCCCGTGATCGACAGCACCAACCAGTATCTGCTCGACCGGATCGGCGAGCTGAAGTCCGGCGACG
CCTGTATCGCCGAGTACCAGCAGGCCGGCAGAGGCGGCAGGGGCAGAAAGTGGTTCAGCCCCTTCGGCGC
CAACCTGTACCTGAGCATGTTCTGGAGACTGGAACAGGGCCCAGCCGCCGCTATTGGCCTGAGCCTGGTC
ATCGGCATCGTGATGGCCGAGGTGCTGCGGAAGCTGGGCGCCGACAAAGTGCGCGTGAAGTGGCCCAACG
ACCTGTATCTGCAGGACCGGAAGCTGGCCGGCATCCTGGTGGAACTGACCGGCAAAACAGGCGACGCCGC
CCAGATCGTGATCGGCGCTGGCATCAACATGGCCATGCGGCGGGTGGAAGAGAGCGTGGTCAACCAGGGC
TGGATCACCCTGCAGGAAGCCGGCATCAACCTGGACCGGAACACCCTGGCCGCCATGCTGATCAGAGAGC
TGAGAGCCGCCCTGGAACTGTTCGAGCAGGAAGGCCTGGCCCCCTACCTGAGCAGATGGGAGAAGCTGGA
CAACTTCATCAACCGGCCCGTGAAACTGATCATCGGCGACAAAGAGATCTTCGGCATCAGCCGGGGCATC
GACAAGCAGGGGGCCCTGCTCCTGGAACAGGACGGCATCATCAAGCCCTGGATGGGCGGCGAGATCAGCC
TGCGGAGCGCCGAGAAGTGATGACTCGAGTCTAGAGGGCCCGTTTAAACCCGCTGATCAGCCTCGACTGT
GCCTTCTAGTTGCCAGCCATCTGTTGTTTGCCCCTCCCCCGTGCCTTCCTTGACCCTGGAAGGTGCCACT
CCCACTGTCCTTTCCTAATAAAATGAGGAAATTGCATCGCATTGTCTGAGTAGGTGTCATTCTATTCTGG
GGGGTGGGGTGGGGCAGGACAGCAAGGGGGAGGATTGGGAAGACAATAGCAGGCATGCTGGGGATGCGGT
GGGCTCTATGGCTTCTGAGGCGGAAAGAACCAGCTGGGGCTCTAGGGGGTATCCCC
[124 nt withheld, positions 6987-7110]
C
[91 nt withheld, positions 7112-7202]
AGGGTGATGGTTCACGTACCTAGAAGTTCCTATTCCGAAGTTCCTATTCTCTAGAAAGTATAGGAACTTC
CTTGGCCAAAAAGCCTGAACTCACCGCGACGTCTGTCGAGAAGTTTCTGATCGAAAAGTTCGACAGCGTC
TCCGACCTGATGCAGCTCTCGGAGGGCGAAGAATCTCGTGCTTTCAGCTTCGATGTAGGAGGGCGTGGAT
ATGTCCTGCGGGTAAATAGCTGCGCCGATGGTTTCTACAAAGATCGTTATGTTTATCGGCACTTTGCATC
GGCCGCGCTCCCGATTCCGGAAGTGCTTGACATTGGGGAATTCAGCGAGAGCCTGACCTATTGCATCTCC
CGCCGTGCACAGGGTGTCACGTTGCAAGACCTGCCTGAAACCGAACTGCCCGCTGTTCTGCAGCCGGTCG
CGGAGGCCATGGATGCGATCGCTGCGGCCGATCTTAGCCAGACGAGCGGGTTCGGCCCATTCGGACCGCA
AGGAATCGGTCAATACACTACATGGCGTGATTTCATATGCGCGATTGCTGATCCCCATGTGTATCACTGG
CAAACTGTGATGGACGACACCGTCAGTGCGTCCGTCGCGCAGGCTCTCGATGAGCTGATGCTTTGGGCCG
AGGACTGCCCCGAAGTCCGGCACCTCGTGCACGCGGATTTCGGCTCCAACAATGTCCTGACGGACAATGG
CCGCATAACAGCGGTCATTGACTGGAGCGAGGCGATGTTCGGGGATTCCCAATACGAGGTCGCCAACATC
TTCTTCTGGAGGCCGTGGTTGGCTTGTATGGAGCAGCAGACGCGCTACTTCGAGCGGAGGCATCCGGAGC
TTGCAGGATCGCCGCGGCTCCGGGCGTATATGCTCCGCATTGGTCTTGACCAACTCTATCAGAGCTTGGT
TGACGGCAATTTCGATGATGCAGCTTGGGCGCAGGGTCGATGCGACGCAATCGTCCGATCCGGAGCCGGG
ACTGTCGGGCGTACACAAATCGCCCGCAGAAGCGCGGCCGTCTGGACCGATGGCTGTGTAGAAGTACTCG
CCGATAGTGGAAACCGACGCCCCAGCACTCGTCCGAGGGCAAAGGAATAGCACGTACTACGAGATTTCGA
TTCCACCGCCGCCTTCTATGAAAGGTTGGGCTTCGGAATCGTTTTCCGGGACGCCGGCTGGATGATCCTC
CAGCGCGGGGATCTCATGCTGGAGTTCTTCGCCCACCCCAACTTGTTTATTGCAGCTTATAATGGTTACA
AATAAAGCAATAGCATCACAAATTTCACAAATAAAGCATTTTTTTCACTGCATTCTAGTTGTGGTTTGTC
CAAACTCATCAATGTATCTTATCATGTCTGTATACCGTCGACCTCTAGCTAGAGCTTGGCGTAATCATGG
TCATAGCTGTTTCCTGTGTGAAATTGTTATCCGCTCACAATTCCACACAACATACGAGCCGGAAGCATAA
AGTGTAAAGCCTGGGGTGCCTAATGAGTGAGCTAACTCACATTAATTGCGTTGCGCTCACTGCCCGCTTT
CCAGTCGGGAAACCTGTCGTGCCAGCTGCATTAATGAATCGGCCAACGCGCGGGGAGAGGCGG
Features (pLannotate 1.2.2; 24 found; start..end, strand, type, name):
    199..787     -  rep_origin     ori: high-copy-number ColE1/pMB1/pBR322/pUC origin of replication
    958..1818    -  CDS            AmpR: β-lactamase; bla; confers resistance to ampicillin, carbenicillin, and related antibiotics
   1819..1923    -  promoter       AmpR promoter: bla
   1982..2034    -  misc_feature   bom (fragment): basis of mobility region from pBR322
   2189..2568    +  enhancer       CMV enhancer: human cytomegalovirus immediate early enhancer
   2569..2772    +  promoter       CMV promoter: human cytomegalovirus (CMV) immediate early promoter
   2774..2793    +  promoter       PLtetO-1 promoter (fragment): modified phage lambda PL promoter with tet operator sites (Lutz and Bujard, 1997)
   2795..2814    +  promoter       PLtetO-1 promoter (fragment): modified phage lambda PL promoter with tet operator sites (Lutz and Bujard, 1997)
   2822..2855    +  promoter       TRE3GV promoter (fragment): 3rd-generation Tet-responsive promoter that can be activated by binding of Tet-On® 3G, optimized for retroviral and lentiviral vectors
   2990..3014    +  protein_bind   attB1: mutant version of attB; recombination site for the Gateway® BP reaction BP Clonase™
   3020..5494    +  CDS            Ntrk3: NTRK3_MOUSE - Also known as TrkC. Experimental evidence at protein level: Swiss-Prot protein existence level 1. Receptor tyrosine kinase involved in nervous system and probably heart development. Upon binding of its ligand NTF3/neurotrophin-3, NTRK3 autophosphorylates and activates different signaling pathways, including the phosphatidylinositol 3-kinase/AKT and the MAPK pathways, that control cell survival and differentiation. From Mus musculus (Mouse).
   5496..5520    -  protein_bind   attB2: mutant version of attB; recombination site for the Gateway® BP reaction BP Clonase™
   5708..6667    +  CDS            birA: BIRA_ECOLI - Also known as bioR, dhbB. Experimental evidence at protein level: Swiss-Prot protein existence level 1. Acts both as a biotin--[acetyl-CoA-carboxylase] ligase and a biotin-operon repressor. In the presence of ATP, BirA activates biotin to form the BirA-biotinyl-5'-adenylate (BirA-bio-5'-AMP or holoBirA) complex. HoloBirA can either transfer the biotinyl moiety to the biotin carboxyl carrier protein (BCCP) subunit of acetyl-CoA carboxylase, or bind to the biotin operator site and inhibit transcription of the operon. From Escherichia coli (strain K12).
   6717..6941    +  polyA_signal   bGH poly(A) signal: bovine growth hormone polyadenylation signal
   6945..6966    +  promoter       SV40 promoter (fragment): SV40 enhancer and early promoter
   6987..7220    +  rep_origin     f1 ori (fragment) (sequence partly withheld): f1 bacteriophage origin of replication; arrow indicates direction of (+) strand synthesis
   7225..7272    +  protein_bind   FRT: FLP-mediated recombination occurs in the 8-bp core sequence TCTAGAAA (Turan and Bode, 2011). FLP recombinase from the Saccharomyces cerevisiae 2μ plasmid
   7280..8302    +  CDS            HygR: aminoglycoside phosphotransferase from E. coli; aph(4)-Ia; confers resistance to hygromycin
   8312..8437    +  CDS            ble (fragment): BLE_KLEPN - Experimental evidence at protein level: Swiss-Prot protein existence level 1. Binding protein with a strong affinity to the bleomycin family of antibiotics. Binds to CL990; an antimitotic-antibiotic compound. From Klebsiella pneumoniae.
   8432..8553    +  polyA_signal   SV40 poly(A) signal: SV40 polyadenylation signal
   8626..8642    -  protein_bind   lac operator: The lac repressor binds to the lac operator to inhibit transcription in E. coli. This inhibition can be relieved by adding lactose or isopropyl-β-D-thiogalactopyranoside (IPTG). lac repressor encoded by lacI
   8650..8680    -  promoter       lac promoter: promoter for the E. coli lac operon
   8695..8716    -  protein_bind   CAP binding site: CAP binding activates transcription in the presence of cAMP. E. coli catabolite activator protein
   8729..16      -  CDS            lacI (fragment) (across the origin): lac repressor; lacI; The lac repressor binds to the lac operator to inhibit transcription in E. coli. This inhibition can be relieved by adding lactose or isopropyl-β-D-thiogalactopyranoside (IPTG).
