[The description below was written by a language model from this plasmid's Addgene catalogue record and pLannotate feature annotations shown in this document.]
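Description:
MAC_C_NTRK3 is a mammalian expression plasmid (8.8 kb in the sequenced record) that carries human NTRK3, the TrkC receptor tyrosine kinase for neurotrophin-3, in the MAC-tag-C backbone. It is propagated in E. coli through a high-copy ColE1/pUC-type origin and selected with ampicillin via the β-lactamase gene. The open reading frame was introduced by Gateway cloning and sits between attB1 and attB2 sites. The automated annotation labels this CDS by its closest match, mouse Ntrk3, whereas the catalogue lists the insert as human; this probably reflects high sequence conservation between the orthologues.

Expression is driven by the CMV enhancer and promoter. Short tet-operator-like fragments immediately downstream suggest a tetracycline-regulatable CMV/TetO arrangement, although the record does not state this explicitly. Downstream of attB2, on the same strand, lies a birA-derived coding sequence followed by the bGH polyadenylation signal. This fits a C-terminal MAC tag whose biotin ligase module allows proximity-dependent biotinylation of neighbouring proteins. Any additional affinity epitopes in the tag, and the specific ligase variant, are not annotated in the feature table.

An FRT site directly precedes a hygromycin resistance gene that has an SV40 poly(A) signal but no full-length promoter of its own. This layout is typical of vectors designed for FLP-mediated integration into a genomic FRT landing site, where a resident promoter activates the marker and gives isogenic stable lines. The remaining annotations (f1 ori, ble, lac and lacI pieces) are backbone remnants. The associated study concerns the physical and functional interactomes of human receptor tyrosine kinases, so the construct is used to express tagged NTRK3 for interaction mapping.
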