Addgene plasmid #187796: MAC_C_NTRK3
Purpose: MAC-tagged gene expression of human NTRK3
Depositing lab: Markku Varjosalo. Depositing organization: University of Helsinki, Institute of Biotechnology. Publication: Physical and functional interactome atlas of human receptor tyrosine kinases. Salokas K, Liu X, Ohman T, Chowdhury I, Gawriyski L, Keskitalo S, Varjosalo M. EMBO Rep. 2022 Apr 5:e54041. doi: 10.15252/embr.202154041. PubMed 35384245.
Backbone
  Vector backbone: MAC-tag-C
  Vector type: Mammalian Expression
Growth in bacteria
  Bacterial resistance: Ampicillin, 100 μg/mL
  Growth temperature: 37°C
  Growth strain: DH5alpha
  Copy number: High Copy
Gene/Insert
  Gene/Insert name: NTRK3
  Species: H. sapiens (human)
  Entrez Gene: NTRK3 (a.k.a. GP145-TrkC, TRKC, gp145(trkC))
  Cloning method: Gateway Cloning
Terms and licenses: Academic/Nonprofit Terms; Industry Terms: Not Available to Industry
How to cite: MAC_C_NTRK3 was a gift from Markku Varjosalo (Addgene plasmid # 187796 ; http://n2t.net/addgene:187796 ; RRID:Addgene_187796)
